Addgene plasmid #141442: pMBP-HRV3C-AcrIF9
Purpose: Expression of AcrIF9 in E. coli, tagged with an HRV3C-cleavage fusion to Maltose Binding Protein.
Depositing lab: Blake Wiedenheft. Depositing organization: Montana State University. Publication: AcrIF9 tethers non-sequence specific dsDNA to the CRISPR RNA-guided surveillance complex. Hirschi M, Lu WT, Santiago-Frangos A, Wilkinson R, Golden SM, Davidson AR, Lander GC, Wiedenheft B. Nat Commun. 2020 Jun 1;11(1):2730. doi: 10.1038/s41467-020-16512-1. PubMed 32483187.
Backbone
  Vector backbone: pMAL-c4x
  Backbone manufacturer: New England Biolabs
  Backbone size w/o insert (bp): 6645
  Total vector size (bp): 6850
  Vector type: Bacterial Expression
Growth in bacteria
  Bacterial resistance: Ampicillin, 100 μg/mL
  Growth temperature: 37°C
  Growth strain: DH5alpha
  Copy number: Unknown
Gene/Insert
  Gene/Insert name: AcrIF9 (alt names: AcrF9; F9)
  Species: Proteus penneri ATCC 35198
  Insert size (bp): 207
  GenBank ID: EEG86164.1
  Promoter: ptac
  Tag / fusion protein: Maltose Binding Protein (N terminal on backbone); HRV3C cleavage site (N terminal on insert)
  Cloning method: Unknown
  Sequencing primers: 5′ ptac
Terms and licenses: Academic/Nonprofit Terms; Industry Terms: Not Available to Industry
How to cite: pMBP-HRV3C-AcrIF9 was a gift from Blake Wiedenheft (Addgene plasmid # 141442 ; http://n2t.net/addgene:141442 ; RRID:Addgene_141442)
