[The description below was written by a language model from this plasmid's Addgene catalogue record and pLannotate feature annotations shown in this document.]
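Description:
pMBP-HRV3C-AcrIF9 is a bacterial expression plasmid built on the pMAL-c4x backbone for producing the anti-CRISPR protein AcrIF9 in E. coli as a cleavable maltose binding protein fusion. The insert is a small open reading frame (207 bp) from Proteus penneri ATCC 35198. It sits downstream of the backbone's malE-derived MBP coding sequence, with a human rhinovirus 3C protease recognition site between the two. The MBP version annotated here lacks a signal sequence, so the fusion stays in the cytosol. MBP typically improves solubility and allows capture on amylose resin, and HRV3C cleavage can then release AcrIF9 from the tag. The automated feature table does not annotate AcrIF9 or the protease site. By position they would fall in the unannotated stretch between the end of MBP and the residual lacZα fragment.

Transcription is driven by the hybrid tac promoter with an adjacent lac operator. The plasmid carries its own lacI gene under the lacIq promoter, which keeps expression repressed until IPTG is added. The rrnB T1 and T2 terminators follow the expression cassette. The plasmid replicates from a ColE1/pMB1-type origin accompanied by the rop gene and the bom region, which usually moderate copy number, though the record lists copy number as unknown. An M13 origin allows single-stranded DNA production, and selection is by ampicillin resistance through β-lactamase. The associated publication concerns how AcrIF9 interacts with the CRISPR RNA-guided surveillance complex, so the construct fits the role of supplying purified recombinant AcrIF9 for biochemical and structural studies.
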