Features (pLannotate 1.2.2; 19 found; start..end, strand, type, name):
      2..91      -  CDS            yciV (fragment): RNAAM_ECOLI - Also known as trpH From Escherichia coli (strain K12).
    167..195     +  promoter       tac promoter: strong E. coli promoter; hybrid between the trp and lac UV5 promoters
    203..219     +  protein_bind   lac operator: The lac repressor binds to the lac operator to inhibit transcription in E. coli. This inhibition can be relieved by adding lactose or isopropyl-β-D-thiogalactopyranoside (IPTG). lac repressor encoded by lacI
    289..1389    +  CDS            MBP: maltose binding protein from E. coli; malE (mutated); This version of the gene does not encode a signal sequence, so MBP will remain in the cytosol.
   1701..1855    +  CDS            lacZα (fragment): LacZα fragment of β-galactosidase; lacZ fragment
   1948..2063    +  ncRNA          5S rRNA: Accession: RF00001 - 5S ribosomal RNA
   2067..2153    +  terminator     rrnB T1 terminator: Escherichia coli rrnB; transcription terminator T1 from the E. coli rrnB gene
   2245..2272    +  terminator     rrnB T2 terminator: transcription terminator T2 from the E. coli rrnB gene
   2291..2382    +  promoter       AmpR promoter: bla
   2383..3243    +  CDS            AmpR: β-lactamase; bla; confers resistance to ampicillin, carbenicillin, and related antibiotics
   3285..3798    -  rep_origin     M13 ori (sequence partly withheld): M13 bacteriophage origin of replication; arrow indicates direction of (+) strand synthesis
   3909..4497    +  rep_origin     ori: high-copy-number ColE1/pMB1/pBR322/pUC origin of replication
   4683..4825    -  misc_feature   bom: basis of mobility region from pBR322
   4927..5118    -  CDS            rop: Rop protein, which maintains plasmids at low copy number; rop
   5135..5515    +  CDS            YPB1_ECOLX: Protein predicted: Swiss-Prot protein existence level 4. From Escherichia coli.
   5614..5691    +  promoter       lacIq promoter: lacI (mutant); In the lacIq allele, a single base change in the promoter boosts expression of the lacI gene about 10-fold.
   5692..6774    +  CDS            lacI: lac repressor; lacI; The lac repressor binds to the lac operator to inhibit transcription in E. coli. This inhibition can be relieved by adding lactose or isopropyl-β-D-thiogalactopyranoside (IPTG).
   6787..6808    +  protein_bind   CAP binding site: CAP binding activates transcription in the presence of cAMP. E. coli catabolite activator protein
   6827..6844    +  promoter       tet promoter (fragment): E. coli promoter for tetracycline efflux protein gene
>Addgene plasmid #141442 | pMBP-HRV3C-AcrIF9 | addgene full sequence | sequence record 299325 | Addgene NGS Result
GGTGCACCAATGCTTCTGGCGTCAGGCAGCCATCGGAAGCTGTGGTATGGCTGTGCAGGTCGTAAATCAC
TGCATAATTCGTGTCGCTCAAGGCGCACTCCCGTTCTGGATAATGTTTTTTGCGCCGACATCATAACGGT
TCTGGCAAATATTCTGAAATGAGCTGTTGACAATTAATCATCGGCTCGTATAATGTGTGGAATTGTGAGC
GGATAACAATTTCACACAGGAAACAGCCAGTCCGTTTAGGTGTTTTCACGAGCACTTCACCAACAAGGAC
CATAGCATATGAAAATCGAAGAAGGTAAACTGGTAATCTGGATTAACGGCGATAAAGGCTATAACGGTCT
CGCTGAAGTCGGTAAGAAATTCGAGAAAGATACCGGAATTAAAGTCACCGTTGAGCATCCGGATAAACTG
GAAGAGAAATTCCCACAGGTTGCGGCAACTGGCGATGGCCCTGACATTATCTTCTGGGCACACGACCGCT
TTGGTGGCTACGCTCAATCTGGCCTGTTGGCTGAAATCACCCCGGACAAAGCGTTCCAGGACAAGCTGTA
TCCGTTTACCTGGGATGCCGTACGTTACAACGGCAAGCTGATTGCTTACCCGATCGCTGTTGAAGCGTTA
TCGCTGATTTATAACAAAGATCTGCTGCCGAACCCGCCAAAAACCTGGGAAGAGATCCCGGCGCTGGATA
AAGAACTGAAAGCGAAAGGTAAGAGCGCGCTGATGTTCAACCTGCAAGAACCGTACTTCACCTGGCCGCT
GATTGCTGCTGACGGGGGTTATGCGTTCAAGTATGAAAACGGCAAGTACGACATTAAAGACGTGGGCGTG
GATAACGCTGGCGCGAAAGCGGGTCTGACCTTCCTGGTTGACCTGATTAAAAACAAACACATGAATGCAG
ACACCGATTACTCCATCGCAGAAGCTGCCTTTAATAAAGGCGAAACAGCGATGACCATCAACGGCCCGTG
GGCATGGTCCAACATCGACACCAGCAAAGTGAATTATGGTGTAACGGTACTGCCGACCTTCAAGGGTCAA
CCATCCAAACCGTTCGTTGGCGTGCTGAGCGCAGGTATTAACGCCGCCAGTCCGAACAAAGAGCTGGCAA
AAGAGTTCCTCGAAAACTATCTGCTGACTGATGAAGGTCTGGAAGCGGTTAATAAAGACAAACCGCTGGG
TGCCGTAGCGCTGAAGTCTTACGAGGAAGAGTTGGTGAAAGATCCGCGGATTGCCGCCACTATGGAAAAC
GCCCAGAAAGGTGAAATCATGCCGAACATCCCGCAGATGTCCGCTTTCTGGTATGCCGTGCGTACTGCGG
TGATCAACGCCGCCAGCGGTCGTCAGACTGTCGATGAAGCCCTGAAAGACGCGCAGACTAATTCGAGCTC
GAACAACAACAACAATAACAATAACAACAACCTCGGGATCGAGGGAAGGATTTCAGAATTCCTTGAAGTT
CTTTTCCAAGGTCCTATGAAAAGCACATACATCATCAAAGAAGTTCAAAATATCAATTCTGACCGTGAAG
GCGTAAAGGTAGAAACAACATCATTAACTAGCGCTAAACGTATCGCGTCAAAAAACCAATTCTTCCACGG
CACTGTACTACGCATTGAGTCAGAAAGTGGCAACTGGTTAGCATATAAAGAAGATGGCAAGCGTTGGATT
GAATGTGAATAAAAGCTTGGCACTGGCCGTCGTTTTACAACGTCGTGACTGGGAAAACCCTGGCGTTACC
CAACTTAATCGCCTTGCAGCACATCCCCCTTTCGCCAGCTGGCGTAATAGCGAAGAGGCCCGCACCGATC
GCCCTTCCCAACAGTTGCGCAGCCTGAATGGCGAATGGCAGCTTGGCTGTTTTGGCGGATGAGATAAGAT
TTTCAGCCTGATACAGATTAAATCAGAACGCAGAAGCGGTCTGATAAAACAGAATTTGCCTGGCGGCAGT
AGCGCGGTGGTCCCACCTGACCCCATGCCGAACTCAGAAGTGAAACGCCGTAGCGCCGATGGTAGTGTGG
GGTCTCCCCATGCGAGAGTAGGGAACTGCCAGGCATCAAATAAAACGAAAGGCTCAGTCGAAAGACTGGG
CCTTTCGTTTTATCTGTTGTTTGTCGGTGAACGCTCTCCTGAGTAGGACAAATCCGCCGGGAGCGGATTT
GAACGTTGCGAAGCAACGGCCCGGAGGGTGGCGGGCAGGACGCCCGCCATAAACTGCCAGGCATCAAATT
AAGCAGAAGGCCATCCTGACGGATGGCCTTTTTGCGTTTCTACAAACTCTTTTGTTTATTTTTCTAAATA
CATTCAAATATGTATCCGCTCATGAGACAATAACCCTGATAAATGCTTCAATAATATTGAAAAAGGAAGA
GTATGAGTATTCAACATTTCCGTGTCGCCCTTATTCCCTTTTTTGCGGCATTTTGCCTTCCTGTTTTTGC
TCACCCAGAAACGCTGGTGAAAGTAAAAGATGCTGAAGATCAGTTGGGTGCACGAGTGGGTTACATCGAA
CTGGATCTCAACAGCGGTAAGATCCTTGAGAGTTTTCGCCCCGAAGAACGTTTCCCAATGATGAGCACTT
TTAAAGTTCTGCTATGTGGCGCGGTATTATCCCGTGTTGACGCCGGGCAAGAGCAACTCGGTCGCCGCAT
ACACTATTCTCAGAATGACTTGGTTGAGTACTCACCAGTCACAGAAAAGCATCTTACGGATGGCATGACA
GTAAGAGAATTATGCAGTGCTGCCATAACCATGAGTGATAACACTGCGGCCAACTTACTTCTGACAACGA
TCGGAGGACCGAAGGAGCTAACCGCTTTTTTGCACAACATGGGGGATCATGTAACTCGCCTTGATCGTTG
GGAACCGGAGCTGAATGAAGCCATACCAAACGACGAGCGTGACACCACGATGCCTGTAGCAATGGCAACA
ACGTTGCGCAAACTATTAACTGGCGAACTACTTACTCTAGCTTCCCGGCAACAATTAATAGACTGGATGG
AGGCGGATAAAGTTGCAGGACCACTTCTGCGCTCGGCCCTTCCGGCTGGCTGGTTTATTGCTGATAAATC
TGGAGCCGGTGAGCGTGGGTCTCGCGGTATCATTGCAGCACTGGGGCCAGATGGTAAGCCCTCCCGTATC
GTAGTTATCTACACGACGGGGAGTCAGGCAACTATGGATGAACGAAATAGACAGATCGCTGAGATAGGTG
CCTCACTGATTAAGCATTGGTAACTGTCAGACCAAGTTTACTCATATATACTTTAGATTGATT
[38 nt withheld, positions 3284-3321]
A
[37 nt withheld, positions 3323-3359]
ATTTTGTTAAAATTCGCGTTAAATTTTTGTTAAATCAGCTCATTTTTTAACCAATAGGCCGAAATCGGCA
AAATCCCTTATAAATCAAAAGAATAGACCGAGATAGGGT
[37 nt withheld, positions 3469-3505]
AAAGAACGTGGACTCCAACGTCAAAGG
[141 nt withheld, positions 3533-3673]
G
[125 nt withheld, positions 3675-3799]
AAAGGATCTAGGTGAAGATCCTTTTTGATAATCTCATGACCAAAATCCCTTAACGTGAGTTTTCGTTCCA
CTGAGCGTCAGACCCCGTAGAAAAGATCAAAGGATCTTCTTGAGATCCTTTTTTTCTGCGCGTAATCTGC
TGCTTGCAAACAAAAAAACCACCGCTACCAGCGGTGGTTTGTTTGCCGGATCAAGAGCTACCAACTCTTT
TTCCGAAGGTAACTGGCTTCAGCAGAGCGCAGATACCAAATACTGTCCTTCTAGTGTAGCCGTAGTTAGG
CCACCACTTCAAGAACTCTGTAGCACCGCCTACATACCTCGCTCTGCTAATCCTGTTACCAGTGGCTGCT
GCCAGTGGCGATAAGTCGTGTCTTACCGGGTTGGACTCAAGACGATAGTTACCGGATAAGGCGCAGCGGT
CGGGCTGAACGGGGGGTTCGTGCACACAGCCCAGCTTGGAGCGAACGACCTACACCGAACTGAGATACCT
ACAGCGTGAGCTATGAGAAAGCGCCACGCTTCCCGAAGGGAGAAAGGCGGACAGGTATCCGGTAAGCGGC
AGGGTCGGAACAGGAGAGCGCACGAGGGAGCTTCCAGGGGGAAACGCCTGGTATCTTTATAGTCCTGTCG
GGTTTCGCCACCTCTGACTTGAGCGTCGATTTTTGTGATGCTCGTCAGGGGGGCGGAGCCTATGGAAAAA
CGCCAGCAACGCGGCCTTTTTACGGTTCCTGGCCTTTTGCTGGCCTTTTGCTCACATGTTCTTTCCTGCG
TTATCCCCTGATTCTGTGGATAACCGTATTACCGCCTTTGAGTGAGCTGATACCGCTCGCCGCAGCCGAA
CGACCGAGCGCAGCGAGTCAGTGAGCGAGGAAGCGGAAGAGCGCCTGATGCGGTATTTTCTCCTTACGCA
TCTGTGCGGTATTTCACACCGCATATATGGTGCACTCTCAGTACAATCTGCTCTGATGCCGCATAGTTAA
GCCAGTATACACTCCGCTATCGCTACGTGACTGGGTCATGGCTGCGCCCCGACACCCGCCAACACCCGCT
GACGCGCCCTGACGGGCTTGTCTGCTCCCGGCATCCGCTTACAGACAAGCTGTGACCGTCTCCGGGAGCT
GCATGTGTCAGAGGTTTTCACCGTCATCACCGAAACGCGCGAGGCAGCTGCGGTAAAGCTCATCAGCGTG
GTCGTGCAGCGATTCACAGATGTCTGCCTGTTCATCCGCGTCCAGCTCGTTGAGTTTCTCCAGAAGCGTT
AATGTCTGGCTTCTGATAAAGCGGGCCATGTTAAGGGCGGTTTTTTCCTGTTTGGTCACTGATGCCTCCG
TGTAAGGGGGATTTCTGTTCATGGGGGTAATGATACCGATGAAACGAGAGAGGATGCTCACGATACGGGT
TACTGATGATGAACATGCCCGGTTACTGGAACGTTGTGAGGGTAAACAACTGGCGGTATGGATGCGGCGG
GACCAGAGAAAAATCACTCAGGGTCAATGCCAGCGCTTCGTTAATACAGATGTAGGTGTTCCACAGGGTA
GCCAGCAGCATCCTGCGATGCAGATCCGGAACATAATGGTGCAGGGCGCTGACTTCCGCGTTTCCAGACT
TTACGAAACACGGAAACCGAAGACCATTCATGTTGTTGCTCAGGTCGCAGACGTTTTGCAGCAGCAGTCG
CTTCACGTTCGCTCGCGTATCGGTGATTCATTCTGCTAACCAGTAAGGCAACCCCGCCAGCCTAGCCGGG
TCCTCAACGACAGGAGCACGATCATGCGCACCCGTGGCCAGGACCCAACGCTGCCCGAAATTCCGACACC
ATCGAATGGTGCAAAACCTTTCGCGGTATGGCATGATAGCGCCCGGAAGAGAGTCAATTCAGGGTGGTGA
ATGTGAAACCAGTAACGTTATACGATGTCGCAGAGTATGCCGGTGTCTCTTATCAGACCGTTTCCCGCGT
GGTGAACCAGGCCAGCCACGTTTCTGCGAAAACGCGGGAAAAAGTGGAAGCGGCGATGGCGGAGCTGAAT
TACATTCCCAACCGCGTGGCACAACAACTGGCGGGCAAACAGTCGTTGCTGATTGGCGTTGCCACCTCCA
GTCTGGCCCTGCACGCGCCGTCGCAAATTGTCGCGGCGATTAAATCTCGCGCCGATCAACTGGGTGCCAG
CGTGGTGGTGTCGATGGTAGAACGAAGCGGCGTCGAAGCCTGTAAAGCGGCGGTGCACAATCTTCTCGCG
CAACGCGTCAGTGGGCTGATCATTAACTATCCGCTGGATGACCAGGATGCCATTGCTGTGGAAGCTGCCT
GCACTAATGTTCCGGCGTTATTTCTTGATGTCTCTGACCAGACACCCATCAACAGTATTATTTTCTCCCA
TGAAGACGGTACGCGACTGGGCGTGGAGCATCTGGTCGCATTGGGTCACCAGCAAATCGCGCTGTTAGCG
GGCCCATTAAGTTCTGTCTCGGCGCGTCTGCGTCTGGCTGGCTGGCATAAATATCTCACTCGCAATCAAA
TTCAGCCGATAGCGGAACGGGAAGGCGACTGGAGTGCCATGTCCGGTTTTCAACAAACCATGCAAATGCT
GAATGAGGGCATCGTTCCCACTGCGATGCTGGTTGCCAACGATCAGATGGCGCTGGGCGCAATGCGCGCC
ATTACCGAGTCCGGGCTGCGCGTTGGTGCGGATATCTCAGTAGTGGGATACGACGATACCGAAGACAGCT
CATGTTATATCCCGCCGTTAACCACCATCAAACAGGATTTTCGCCTGCTGGGGCAAACCAGCGTGGACCG
CTTGCTGCAACTCTCTCAGGGCCAGGCGGTGAAGGGCAATCAGCTGTTGCCCGTCTCACTGGTGAAAAGA
AAAACCACCCTGGCGCCCAATACGCAAACCGCCTCTCCCCGCGCGTTGGCCGATTCATTAATGCAGCTGG
CACGACAGGTTTCCCGACTGGAAAGCGGGCAGTGAGCGCAACGCAATTAATGTAAGTTAGCTCACTCATT
AGGCACAATTCTCATGTTTGACAGCTTATCATCGACTGCAC
