>Addgene plasmid #141442 | pMBP-HRV3C-AcrIF9 | depositor partial sequence | sequence record 276498 | MBP-HRV3C-AcrIF9
ATGAAAATCGAAGAAGGTAAACTGGTAATCTGGATTAACGGCGATAAAGGCTATAACGGTCTCGCTGAAG
TCGGTAAGAAATTCGAGAAAGATACCGGAATTAAAGTCACCGTTGAGCATCCGGATAAACTGGAAGAGAA
ATTCCCACAGGTTGCGGCAACTGGCGATGGCCCTGACATTATCTTCTGGGCACACGACCGCTTTGGTGGC
TACGCTCAATCTGGCCTGTTGGCTGAAATCACCCCGGACAAAGCGTTCCAGGACAAGCTGTATCCGTTTA
CCTGGGATGCCGTACGTTACAACGGCAAGCTGATTGCTTACCCGATCGCTGTTGAAGCGTTATCGCTGAT
TTATAACAAAGATCTGCTGCCGAACCCGCCAAAAACCTGGGAAGAGATCCCGGCGCTGGATAAAGAACTG
AAAGCGAAAGGTAAGAGCGCGCTGATGTTCAACCTGCAAGAACCGTACTTCACCTGGCCGCTGATTGCTG
CTGACGGGGGTTATGCGTTCAAGTATGAAAACGGCAAGTACGACATTAAAGACGTGGGCGTGGATAACGC
TGGCGCGAAAGCGGGTCTGACCTTCCTGGTTGACCTGATTAAAAACAAACACATGAATGCAGACACCGAT
TACTCCATCGCAGAAGCTGCCTTTAATAAAGGCGAAACAGCGATGACCATCAACGGCCCGTGGGCATGGT
CCAACATCGACACCAGCAAAGTGAATTATGGTGTAACGGTACTGCCGACCTTCAAGGGTCAACCATCCAA
ACCGTTCGTTGGCGTGCTGAGCGCAGGTATTAACGCCGCCAGTCCGAACAAAGAGCTGGCAAAAGAGTTC
CTCGAAAACTATCTGCTGACTGATGAAGGTCTGGAAGCGGTTAATAAAGACAAACCGCTGGGTGCCGTAG
CGCTGAAGTCTTACGAGGAAGAGTTGGTGAAAGATCCGCGGATTGCCGCCACTATGGAAAACGCCCAGAA
AGGTGAAATCATGCCGAACATCCCGCAGATGTCCGCTTTCTGGTATGCCGTGCGTACTGCGGTGATCAAC
GCCGCCAGCGGTCGTCAGACTGTCGATGAAGCCCTGAAAGACGCGCAGACTAATTCGAGCTCGAACAACA
ACAACAATAACAATAACAACAACCTCGGGATCGAGGGAAGGATTTCAGAATTCCTTGAAGTTCTTTTCCA
AGGTCCTATGAAAAGCACATACATCATCAAAGAAGTTCAAAATATCAATTCTGACCGTGAAGGCGTAAAG
GTAGAAACAACATCATTAACTAGCGCTAAACGTATCGCGTCAAAAAACCAATTCTTCCACGGCACTGTAC
TACGCATTGAGTCAGAAAGTGGCAACTGGTTAGCATATAAAGAAGATGGCAAGCGTTGGATTGAATGTGA
ATAA
